>Addgene plasmid #89713 | T7-WbpD-His6 | addgene full sequence | sequence record 205279 | Addgene NGS Result
TAATACGACTCACTATAGGGGAATTGTGAGCGGATAACAATTCCCCTCTAGAAATAATTTTGTTTAACTT
TAAGAAGGAGATATACATATGGCTAGCATGACTGGTGGACAGCAAATGGGTCGCGGATCCATGAGTTATT
ATCAGCACCCCAGCGCGATCGTCGACGACGGTGCGCAGATCGGTAGCGACTCCCGAGTTTGGCACTTCGT
GCACATCTGTGCAGGTGCCCGGATTGGCGCAGGGGTTTCGTTGGGTCAGAACGTATTCGTCGGCAACAAG
GTCGTTATTGGTGATCGCTGCAAGATCCAGAACAACGTGTCGGTATATGACAATGTCACTCTCGAAGAGG
GCGTGTTCTGCGGGCCGAGCATGGTATTTACCAACGTTTACAACCCCCGCTCGTTGATCGAGCGCAAGGA
TCAGTACCGTAACACGTTGGTAAAAAAAGGTGCCACGCTTGGTGCCAACTGCACTATCGTCTGTGGCGTG
ACTATTGGTGAATATGCCTTCGTGGGTGCGGGTGCGGTCATTAACAAGAATGTTCCATCTTATGCCCTGA
TGGTAGGCGTGCCCGCTCGACAGATTGGTTGGATGAGCGAATTCGGTGAGCAGCTGCAGCTGAACGAGCA
GGGCGAAGCTGTCTGCTCACACTCCGGTGCGCGCTATGTACTCAATGGAAAGATCCTGAGCAAGGTGGAC
GTGCTCGAGCACCACCACCACCACCACTGAGATCCGGCTGCTAACAAAGCCCGAAAGGAAGCTGAGTTGG
CTGCTGCCACCGCTGAGCAATAACTAGCATAACCCCTTGGGGCCTCTAAACGGGTCTTGAGGGGTTTTTT
GCTGAAAGGAGGAACTATATCCGGATTGGCGAATGGG
[124 nt withheld, positions 878-1001]
C
[91 nt withheld, positions 1003-1093]
A
[49 nt withheld, positions 1095-1143]
CCTTTGACGTTGGAGTCCACGTTCTTT
[37 nt withheld, positions 1171-1207]
ACCCTATCTCGGTCTATTCTTTTGATTTATAAGGGATTTTGCCGATTTCGGCCTATTGGTTAAAAAATGA
GCTGATTTAACAAAAATTTAACGCGAATTTTAACAAAATATTAACGCTTACAATTTAGGTGGCACTTTTC
GGGGAAATGTGCGCGGAACCCCTATTTGTTTATTTTTCTAAATACATTCAAATATGTATCCGCTCATGAA
TTAATTCTTAGAAAAACTCATCGAGCATCAAATGAAACTGCAATTTATTCATATCAGGATTATCAATACC
ATATTTTTGAAAAAGCCGTTTCTGTAATGAAGGAGAAAACTCACCGAGGCAGTTCCATAGGATGGCAAGA
TCCTGGTATCGGTCTGCGATTCCGACTCGTCCAACATCAATACAACCTATTAATTTCCCCTCGTCAAAAA
TAAGGTTATCAAGTGAGAAATCACCATGAGTGACGACTGAATCCGGTGAGAATGGCAAAAGTTTATGCAT
TTCTTTCCAGACTTGTTCAACAGGCCAGCCATTACGCTCGTCATCAAAATCACTCGCATCAACCAAACCG
TTATTCATTCGTGATTGCGCCTGAGCGAGACGAAATACGCGATCGCTGTTAAAAGGACAATTACAAACAG
GAATCGAATGCAACCGGCGCAGGAACACTGCCAGCGCATCAACAATATTTTCACCTGAATCAGGATATTC
TTCTAATACCTGGAATGCTGTTTTCCCGGGGATCGCAGTGGTGAGTAACCATGCATCATCAGGAGTACGG
ATAAAATGCTTGATGGTCGGAAGAGGCATAAATTCCGTCAGCCAGTTTAGTCTGACCATCTCATCTGTAA
CATCATTGGCAACGCTACCTTTGCCATGTTTCAGAAACAACTCTGGCGCATCGGGCTTCCCATACAATCG
ATAGATTGTCGCACCTGATTGCCCGACATTATCGCGAGCCCATTTATACCCATATAAATCAGCATCCATG
TTGGAATTTAATCGCGGCCTAGAGCAAGACGTTTCCCGTTGAATATGGCTCATAACACCCCTTGTATTAC
TGTTTATGTAAGCAGACAGTTTTATTGTTCATGACCAAAATCCCTTAACGTGAGTTTTCGTTCCACTGAG
CGTCAGACCCCGTAGAAAAGATCAAAGGATCTTCTTGAGATCCTTTTTTTCTGCGCGTAATCTGCTGCTT
GCAAACAAAAAAACCACCGCTACCAGCGGTGGTTTGTTTGCCGGATCAAGAGCTACCAACTCTTTTTCCG
AAGGTAACTGGCTTCAGCAGAGCGCAGATACCAAATACTGTCCTTCTAGTGTAGCCGTAGTTAGGCCACC
ACTTCAAGAACTCTGTAGCACCGCCTACATACCTCGCTCTGCTAATCCTGTTACCAGTGGCTGCTGCCAG
TGGCGATAAGTCGTGTCTTACCGGGTTGGACTCAAGACGATAGTTACCGGATAAGGCGCAGCGGTCGGGC
TGAACGGGGGGTTCGTGCACACAGCCCAGCTTGGAGCGAACGACCTACACCGAACTGAGATACCTACAGC
GTGAGCTATGAGAAAGCGCCACGCTTCCCGAAGGGAGAAAGGCGGACAGGTATCCGGTAAGCGGCAGGGT
CGGAACAGGAGAGCGCACGAGGGAGCTTCCAGGGGGAAACGCCTGGTATCTTTATAGTCCTGTCGGGTTT
CGCCACCTCTGACTTGAGCGTCGATTTTTGTGATGCTCGTCAGGGGGGCGGAGCCTATGGAAAAACGCCA
GCAACGCGGCCTTTTTACGGTTCCTGGCCTTTTGCTGGCCTTTTGCTCACATGTTCTTTCCTGCGTTATC
CCCTGATTCTGTGGATAACCGTATTACCGCCTTTGAGTGAGCTGATACCGCTCGCCGCAGCCGAACGACC
GAGCGCAGCGAGTCAGTGAGCGAGGAAGCGGAAGAGCGCCTGATGCGGTATTTTCTCCTTACGCATCTGT
GCGGTATTTCACACCGCAATGGTGCACTCTCAGTACAATCTGCTCTGATGCCGCATAGTTAAGCCAGTAT
ACACTCCGCTATCGCTACGTGACTGGGTCATGGCTGCGCCCCGACACCCGCCAACACCCGCTGACGCGCC
CTGACGGGCTTGTCTGCTCCCGGCATCCGCTTACAGACAAGCTGTGACCGTCTCCGGGAGCTGCATGTGT
CAGAGGTTTTCACCGTCATCACCGAAACGCGCGAGGCAGCTGCGGTAAAGCTCATCAGCGTGGTCGTGAA
GCGATTCACAGATGTCTGCCTGTTCATCCGCGTCCAGCTCGTTGAGTTTCTCCAGAAGCGTTAATGTCTG
GCTTCTGATAAAGCGGGCCATGTTAAGGGCGGTTTTTTCCTGTTTGGTCACTGATGCCTCCGTGTAAGGG
GGATTTCTGTTCATGGGGGTAATGATACCGATGAAACGAGAGAGGATGCTCACGATACGGGTTACTGATG
ATGAACATGCCCGGTTACTGGAACGTTGTGAGGGTAAACAACTGGCGGTATGGATGCGGCGGGACCAGAG
AAAAATCACTCAGGGTCAATGCCAGCGCTTCGTTAATACAGATGTAGGTGTTCCACAGGGTAGCCAGCAG
CATCCTGCGATGCAGATCCGGAACATAATGGTGCAGGGCGCTGACTTCCGCGTTTCCAGACTTTACGAAA
CACGGAAACCGAAGACCATTCATGTTGTTGCTCAGGTCGCAGACGTTTTGCAGCAGCAGTCGCTTCACGT
TCGCTCGCGTATCGGTGATTCATTCTGCTAACCAGTAAGGCAACCCCGCCAGCCTAGCCGGGTCCTCAAC
GACAGGAGCACGATCATGCGCACCCGTGGGGCCGCCATGCCGGCGATAATGGCCTGCTTCTCGCCGAAAC
GTTTGGTGGCGGGACCAGTGACGAAGGCTTGAGCGAGGGCGTGCAAGATTCCGAATACCGCAAGCGACAG
GCCGATCATCGTCGCGCTCCAGCGAAAGCGGTCCTCGCCGAAAATGACCCAGAGCGCTGCCGGCACCTGT
CCTACGAGTTGCATGATAAAGAAGACAGTCATAAGTGCGGCGACGATAGTCATGCCCCGCGCCCACCGGA
AGGAGCTGACTGGGTTGAAGGCTCTCAAGGGCATCGGTCGAGATCCCGGTGCCTAATGAGTGAGCTAACT
TACATTAATTGCGTTGCGCTCACTGCCCGCTTTCCAGTCGGGAAACCTGTCGTGCCAGCTGCATTAATGA
ATCGGCCAACGCGCGGGGAGAGGCGGTTTGCGTATTGGGCGCCAGGGTGGTTTTTCTTTTCACCAGTGAG
ACGGGCAACAGCTGATTGCCCTTCACCGCCTGGCCCTGAGAGAGTTGCAGCAAGCGGTCCACGCTGGTTT
GCCCCAGCAGGCGAAAATCCTGTTTGATGGTGGTTAACGGCGGGATATAACATGAGCTGTCTTCGGTATC
GTCGTATCCCACTACCGAGATATCCGCACCAACGCGCAGCCCGGACTCGGTAATGGCGCGCATTGCGCCC
AGCGCCATCTGATCGTTGGCAACCAGCATCGCAGTGGGAACGATGCCCTCATTCAGCATTTGCATGGTTT
GTTGAAAACCGGACATGGCACTCCAGTCGCCTTCCCGTTCCGCTATCGGCTGAATTTGATTGCGAGTGAG
ATATTTATGCCAGCCAGCCAGACGCAGACGCGCCGAGACAGAACTTAATGGGCCCGCTAACAGCGCGATT
TGCTGGTGACCCAATGCGACCAGATGCTCCACGCCCAGTCGCGTACCGTCTTCATGGGAGAAAATAATAC
TGTTGATGGGTGTCTGGTCAGAGACATCAAGAAATAACGCCGGAACATTAGTGCAGGCAGCTTCCACAGC
AATGGCATCCTGGTCATCCAGCGGATAGTTAATGATCAGCCCACTGACGCGTTGCGCGAGAAGATTGTGC
ACCGCCGCTTTACAGGCTTCGACGCCGCTTCGTTCTACCATCGACACCACCACGCTGGCACCCAGTTGAT
CGGCGCGAGATTTAATCGCCGCGACAATTTGCGACGGCGCGTGCAGGGCCAGACTGGAGGTGGCAACGCC
AATCAGCAACGACTGTTTGCCCGCCAGTTGTTGTGCCACGCGGTTGGGAATGTAATTCAGCTCCGCCATC
GCCGCTTCCACTTTTTCCCGCGTTTTCGCAGAAACGTGGCTGGCCTGGTTCACCACGCGGGAAACGGTCT
GATAAGAGACACCGGCATACTCTGCGACATCGTATAACGTTACTGGTTTCACATTCACCACCCTGAATTG
ACTCTCTTCCGGGCGCTATCATGCCATACCGCGAAAGGTTTTGCGCCATTCGATGGTGTCCGGGATCTCG
ACGCTCTCCCTTATGCGACTCCTGCATTAGGAAGCAGCCCAGTAGTAGGTTGAGGCCGTTGAGCACCGCC
GCCGCAAGGAATGGTGCATGCAAGGAGATGGCGCCCAACAGTCCCCCGGCCACGGGGCCTGCCACCATAC
CCACGCCGAAACAAGCGCTCATGAGCCCGAAGTGGCGAGCCCGATCTTCCCCATCGGTGATGTCGGCGAT
ATAGGCGCCAGCAACCGCACCTGTGGCGCCGGTGATGCCGGCCACGATGCGTCCGGCGTAGAGGATCGAG
ATCTCGATCCCGCGAAAT
Features (pLannotate 1.2.2; 20 found; start..end, strand, type, name):
      1..19      +  promoter       T7 promoter: promoter for bacteriophage T7 RNA polymerase
     20..44      +  protein_bind   lac operator: The lac repressor binds to the lac operator to inhibit transcription in E. coli. This inhibition can be relieved by adding lactose or isopropyl-β-D-thiogalactopyranoside (IPTG). lac repressor encoded by lacI
     59..81      +  RBS            RBS: efficient ribosome binding site from bacteriophage T7 gene 10 (Olins and Rangwala, 1989)
     89..121     +  CDS            T7 tag (gene 10 leader): leader peptide from bacteriophage T7 gene 10 promotes efficient translation in E. coli
    131..703     +  CDS            wbpD: WBPD_PSEAE - Experimental evidence at protein level: Swiss-Prot protein existence level 1. Plays a role in the biosynthesis of B-band O antigen for serotype O5. Catalyzes the transfer of an acetyl group to the C-3 amino position of UDP-2-acetamido-3-amino-2,3-dideoxy-alpha-D-glucuronate (UDP-D-GlcNAc3NA). From Pseudomonas aeruginosa (strain ATCC 15692 / DSM 22644 / CIP 104116 / JCM 14847 / LMG 12228 / 1C / PRS 101 / PAO1).
    710..727     +  CDS            9xHis (fragment): 9xHis affinity tag
    737..786     +  CDS            SET1 (fragment): solubility-enhancement tag derived from T7 phage gene 10B
    794..841     +  terminator     T7 terminator: transcription terminator for bacteriophage T7 RNA polymerase
    878..1306    +  rep_origin     f1 ori (sequence partly withheld): f1 bacteriophage origin of replication; arrow indicates direction of (+) strand synthesis
   1359..1416    +  promoter       AmpR promoter (fragment): bla
   1425..2240    -  CDS            KanR: aminoglycoside phosphotransferase; aph(3')-Ia; confers resistance to kanamycin in bacteria or G418 (Geneticin®) in eukaryotes
   2362..2950    +  rep_origin     ori: high-copy-number ColE1/pMB1/pBR322/pUC origin of replication
   3136..3275    -  misc_feature   bom: basis of mobility region from pBR322
   3377..3568    -  CDS            rop: Rop protein, which maintains plasmids at low copy number; rop
   3585..3965    +  CDS            YPB1_ECOLX: Protein predicted: Swiss-Prot protein existence level 4. From Escherichia coli.
   4037..4328    -  CDS            TcR (fragment): tetracycline efflux protein; tet; confers resistance to tetracycline
   4343..4364    -  protein_bind   CAP binding site: CAP binding activates transcription in the presence of cAMP. E. coli catabolite activator protein
   4377..5459    -  CDS            lacI: lac repressor; lacI; The lac repressor binds to the lac operator to inhibit transcription in E. coli. This inhibition can be relieved by adding lactose or isopropyl-β-D-thiogalactopyranoside (IPTG).
   5460..5537    -  promoter       lacI promoter: lacI
   5545..5824    -  CDS            TcR (fragment): tetracycline efflux protein; tet; confers resistance to tetracycline
