[The description below was written by a language model from this plasmid's Addgene catalogue record and pLannotate feature annotations shown in this document.]
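Description:
T7-WbpD-His6 is a bacterial expression plasmid built on the pET24a(+) backbone for producing the Pseudomonas aeruginosa enzyme WbpD in E. coli. It is propagated through a ColE1/pBR322-type origin accompanied by the bom and rop elements of pBR322, with rop acting to restrain copy number, and it is selected with kanamycin through an aminoglycoside phosphotransferase (KanR) gene. An f1 origin is also present. The annotation software additionally flags short tetracycline-resistance fragments, an AmpR promoter fragment and a predicted E. coli ORF, which appear to be backbone remnants rather than functional parts. The catalogue gives a total size of 5,886 bp, whereas the sequenced record is 5,845 nt, a small discrepancy the record does not explain.

The wbpD coding sequence (PA3156, about 576 bp) was inserted between BamHI and XhoI sites, placing it in frame with the backbone-encoded T7 tag (gene 10 leader) at the N terminus and a His6 tag at the C terminus; the latter is annotated as a fragment of a 9xHis tag. Transcription is driven by a T7 promoter followed by a lac operator, with the T7 gene 10 ribosome binding site upstream and a T7 terminator downstream. The plasmid-borne lacI gene supplies repressor, so expression is held off until induced with IPTG in a host that provides T7 RNA polymerase. WbpD is an acetyltransferase of the serotype O5 B-band O-antigen pathway that acetylates the C-3 amino group of UDP-D-GlcNAc3NA. The His6 tag allows affinity purification and the T7 tag allows immunodetection. The associated publication indicates use of the purified enzyme in chemoenzymatic synthesis of prokaryote-specific UDP-sugars.
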