Addgene plasmid #89713: T7-WbpD-His6
Purpose: Expresses WbpD from P. aeruginosa with an N-terminal T7 tag and a C-terminal His6 tag
Depositing lab: Barbara Imperiali. Depositing organization: Massachusetts Institute of Technology. Publication: Chemoenzymatic Synthesis and Applications of Prokaryote-Specific UDP-Sugars. Zamora CY, Schocker NS, Chang MM, Imperiali B. Methods Enzymol. 2017;597:145-186. doi: 10.1016/bs.mie.2017.06.003. Epub 2017 Jul 5. PubMed 28935101.
Backbone
  Vector backbone: pET24a(+)
  Backbone manufacturer: EMD Biosciences
  Backbone size w/o insert (bp): 5310
  Total vector size (bp): 5886
  Vector type: Bacterial Expression
Growth in bacteria
  Bacterial resistance: Kanamycin, 50 μg/mL
  Growth temperature: 37°C
  Growth strain: DH5alpha
  Copy number: Unknown
Gene/Insert
  Gene/Insert name: WbpD
  Species: Pseudomonas aeruginosa
  Insert size (bp): 576
  GenBank ID: 882593
  Entrez Gene: wbpD (a.k.a. PA3156)
  Tag / fusion protein: T7 (N terminal on backbone); His6 (C terminal on backbone)
  Cloning method: Restriction Enzyme; 5′ cloning site BamHI (unknown if destroyed); 3′ cloning site XhoI (unknown if destroyed)
  Sequencing primers: 5′ ATGAGTTATTATCAGCACCCCAGCGCGATCGTCG; 3′ TCACACGTCCACCTTGCTCAGGATCTTTCCATTG
Terms and licenses: Academic/Nonprofit Terms; Industry Terms: Not Available to Industry
How to cite: T7-WbpD-His6 was a gift from Barbara Imperiali (Addgene plasmid # 89713 ; http://n2t.net/addgene:89713 ; RRID:Addgene_89713)
